>Addgene plasmid #81111 | GTT-r | depositor full sequence | sequence record 154343 | GTT-mCherry
ATCTTCAGCATCTTTTACTTTCACCAGCGTTTCTGGGTGAGCAAAAACAGGAAGGCAAAATGCCGCAAAA
AAGGGAATAAGGGCGACACGGAAATGTTGAATACTCATACTCTTCCTTTTTCAATATTATTGAAGCATTT
ATCAGGGTTATTGTCTCATGAGCGGATACATATTTGAAGTATCGTTCGAATTAATTAAAATTAACCCTCA
CTAAAGGGGCATGCGCGGCCGCTCTAGAACTAAAGGGCGAGGAGGATAACATGGCCATCATCAAGGAGTT
CATGCGCTTCAAGGTGCACATGGAGGGCTCCGTGAACGGCCACGAGTTCGAGATCGAGGGCGAGGGCGAG
GGCCGCCCCTACGAGGGCACCCAGACCGCCAAGCTGAAGGTGACCAAGGGTGGCCCCCTGCCCTTCGCCT
GGGACATCCTGTCCCCTCAGTTCATGTACGGCTCCAAGGCCTACGTGAAGCACCCCGCCGACATCCCCGA
CTACTTGAAGCTGTCCTTCCCCGAGGGCTTCAAGTGGGAGCGCGTGATGAACTTCGAGGACGGCGGCGTG
GTGACCGTGACCCAGGACTCCTCCCTGCAGGACGGCGAGTTCATCTACAAGGTGAAGCTGCGCGGCACCA
ACTTCCCCTCCGACGGCCCCGTAATGCAGAAGAAGACCATGGGCTGGGAGGCCTCCTCCGAGCGGATGTA
CCCCGAGGACGGCGCCCTGAAGGGCGAGATCAAGCAGAGGCTGAAGCTGAAGGACGGCGGCCACTACGAC
GCTGAGGTCAAGACCACCTACAAGGCCAAGAAGCCCGTGCAGCTGCCCGGCGCCTACAACGTCAACATCA
AGTTGGACATCACCTCCCACAACGAGGACTACACCATCGTGGAACAGTACGAACGCGCCGAGGGCCGCCA
CTCCACCGGCGGCATGGACGAGCTGTACAAGGGATCTTAAATGCTAGCATTTTAACTCGAGGGCGCGCCA
CTTCTAAATAAGCGAATTTCTTATGATTTATGATTTTTATTATTAAATAAGTTATAAAAAAAATAAGTGT
ATACAAATTTTAAAGTGACTCTTAGGTTTTAAAACGAAAATTCTTATTCTTGAGTAACTCTTTCCTGTAG
GTCAGGTTGCTTTCTCAGGTATAGTATGAGGTCGCTCTTATTGACCACACCTCTACCGGCAGATCCGCTA
GGGATAACAGGGTAATATAGATCTGTTTAGCTTGCCTCGTCCCCGCCGGGTCACCCGGCCAGCGACATGG
AGGCCCAGAATACCCTCCTTGACAGTCTTGACGTGCGCAGCTCAGGGGCATGATGTGACTGTCGCCCGTA
CATTTAGCCCATACATCCCCATGTATAATCATTTGCATCCATACATTTTGATGGCCGCACGGCGCGAAGC
AAAAATTACGGCTCCTCGCTGCAGACCTGCGAGCAGGGAAACGCTCCCCTCACAGACGCGTTGAATTGTC
CCCACGCCGCGCCCCTGTAGAGAAATATAAAAGGTTAGGATTTGCCACTGAGGTTCTTCTTTCATATACT
TCCTTTTAAAATCTTGCTAGGATACAGTTCTCACATCACATCCGAACATAAACAACCATGAGTGTCATAA
ACTTTACCGGATCGAGTGGACCTCTCGTCAAGGTATGCGGGCTCCAGTCCACTGAAGCAGCGGAGTGTGC
CCTAGACTCTGATGCCGATCTCTTGGGCATTATCTGCGTCCCGAATAGGAAACGCACCATTGATCCTGTA
ATCGCGCGCAAGATTTCTTCGCTCGTAAAGGCCTACAAGAACTCTTCAGGAACGCCGAAGTATTTAGTCG
GTGTTTTTCGTAATCAGCCTAAAGAGGACGTATTGGCACTCGTAAACGACTACGGCATAGATATAGTGCA
GTTACATGGGGACGAGAGCTGGCAGGAATATCAAGAGTTCCTGGGCTTGCCTGTCATTAAACGACTGGTT
TTTCCGAAAGATTGTAATATCCTTTTGTCAGCAGCGTCGCAGAAACCGCACTCATTCATACCGCTCTTCG
ACTCGGAAGCAGGCGGTACAGGGGAACTACTGGACTGGAATAGTATAAGTGACTGGGTCGGACGGCAAGA
GAGTCCGGAGTCCTTACATTTTATGCTGGCCGGGGGTTTAACCCCCGAAAACGTGGGAGATGCCCTCCGA
TTAAATGGGGTTATCGGTGTCGATGTATCAGGTGGGGTGGAGACGAATGGCGTGAAGGACTCAAATAAAA
TCGCTAATTTTGTGAAAAACGCTAAGAAATGAGAATATTGATAAATTTAAATTTTGGAATGAGGGTTGTC
CTTTCCTTTACAATAGAGGCATTTGAGTGAGTAGGTTTTATCACCTTCTTGCTCTTATTAAATCGCAGTT
GTCTTTCCGGTATGTGCTTGACTGAGGAACAATATTTTATTCATGATACATTTCCATGCTACGCATATCG
TCATCCACATGGAAGGTAATTTTCTTCTGTGGCCTTTCATATAGTTGTGAATGGTAGAACAATCTTCATA
TAATAACTTCGTATAATGTATGCTATACGAAGTTATTAATACGACTCACTATAGGGCGAATTGGAGCTCC
AATTCGGACGTCCCCTATAGTGAGTCGTATTATTAATTAATTCGAAGGCCGCGTTGCTGGCGTTTTTCCA
TAGGCTCGGCCCCCCTGACGAGCATCACAAAAATCGACGCTCAAGTCAGAGGTGGCGAAACCCGACAGGA
CTATAAAGATACCAGGCGTTTCCCCCTGGAAGCTCCCTCGTGCGCTCTCCTGTTCCGACCCTGCCGCTTA
CCGGATACCTGTCCGCCTTTCTCCCTTCGGGAAGCGTGGCGCTTTCTCATAGCTCACGCTGTAGGTATCT
CAGTTCGGTGTAGGTCGTTCGCTCCAAGCTGGGCTGTGTGCACGAACCCCCCGTTCAGCCCGACCGCTGC
GCCTTATCCGGTAACTATCGTCTTGAGTCCAACCCGGTAAGACACGACTTATCGCCACTGGCAGCAGCCA
CTGGTAACAGGATTAGCAGAGCGAGGTATGTAGGCGGTGCTACAGAGTTCTTGAAGTGGTGGCCTAACTA
CGGCTACACTAGAAGAACAGTATTTGGTATCTGCGCTCTGCTGAAGCCAGTTACCTTCGGAAAAAGAGTT
GGTAGCTCTTGATCCGGCAAACAAACCACCGCTGGTAGCGGTGGTTTTTTTGTTTGCAAGCAGCAGATTA
CGCGCAGAAAAAAAGGATCTCAAGAAGATCCTTTGATCTTTTCTACGGGGTCTGACGCTCAGTGGAACGA
AAACTCACGTTAAGGGATTTTGGTCATGAGATTATCAAAAAGGATCTTCACCTAGATCCTTTTAAATTAA
AAATGAAGTTTTAAATCAATCTAAAGTATATATGAGTAAACTTGGTCTGACAGTTACCAATGCTTAATCA
GTGAGGCACCTATCTCAGCGATCTGTCTATTTCGTTCATCCATAGTTGCCTGACTGCCCGTCGTGTAGAT
AACTACGATACGGGAGGGCTTACCATCTGGCCCCAGTGCTGCAATGATACCGCGAGACCCACGCTCACCG
GCTCCAGATTTATCAGCAATAAACCAGCCAGCCGGAAGGGCCGAGCGCAGAAGTGGTCCTGCAACTTTAT
CCGCCTCCATCCAGTCTATTAATTGTTGCCGGGAAGCTAGAGTAAGTAGTTCGCCAGTTAATAGTTTGCG
CAACGTTGTTGCCATTGCTACAGGCATCGTGGTGTCACGCTCGTCGTTTGGTATGGCTTCATTCAGCTCC
GGTTCCCAACGATCAAGGCGAGTTACATGATCCCCCATGTTGTGAAAAAAAGCGGTTAGCTCCTTCGGTC
CTCCGATCGTTGTCAGAAGTAAGTTGGCCGCAGTGTTATCACTCATGGTTATGGCAGCACTGCATAATTC
TCTTACTGTCATGCCATCCGTAAGATGCTTTTCTGTGACTGGTGAGTACTCAACCAAGTCATTCTGAGAA
TAGTGTATGCGGCGACCGAGTTGCTCTTGCCCGGCGTCAATACGGGATAATACCGCGCCACATAGCAGAA
CTTTAAAAGTGCTCATCATTGGAAAACGTTCTTCGGGGCGAAAACTCTCAAGGATCTTACCGCTGTTGAG
ATCCAGTTCGATGTAACCCACTCGTGCACCCAACTG
Features (pLannotate 1.2.2; 12 found; start..end, strand, type, name):
    109..172     -  promoter       AmpR promoter: bla
    199..217     +  promoter       T3 promoter: promoter for bacteriophage T3 RNA polymerase
    225..242     +  misc_feature   MCS (fragment): pBluescript multiple cloning site
    243..941     +  CDS            mCherry: mCherry is a basic (constitutively fluorescent) red fluorescent protein published in 2004, derived from Discosoma sp.. It is reported to be a very rapidly-maturing monomer with low acid sensitivity.
    992..1179    +  terminator     ADH1 terminator: S. cerevisiae ADH1; transcription terminator for the S. cerevisiae alcohol dehydrogenase 1 (ADH1) gene
   1254..1597    +  promoter       TEF promoter: Ashbya gossypii TEF promoter
   1598..2269    +  CDS            TRP1: TRPF_YEAST - Experimental evidence at protein level: Swiss-Prot protein existence level 1. From Saccharomyces cerevisiae (strain ATCC 204508 / S288c) (Baker's yeast).
   2523..2556    -  protein_bind   loxP: Cre-mediated recombination occurs in the 8-bp core sequence (GCATACAT). Cre recombinase
   2557..2575    +  promoter       T7 promoter: promoter for bacteriophage T7 RNA polymerase
   2604..2622    -  promoter       T7 promoter: promoter for bacteriophage T7 RNA polymerase
   2655..3243    -  rep_origin     ori: high-copy-number ColE1/pMB1/pBR322/pUC origin of replication
   3414..108     -  CDS            AmpR (across the origin): β-lactamase; bla; confers resistance to ampicillin, carbenicillin, and related antibiotics
