[The description below was written by a language model from this plasmid's Addgene catalogue record and pLannotate feature annotations shown in this document.]
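Description:
GTT-r is a 4,166 bp gene-tagging plasmid for budding yeast, built on the SIVt single-integration vector backbone and intended as a template for fusing mCherry to the C-terminus of endogenous proteins with TRP1 selection. In bacteria it is maintained as a high-copy plasmid through a ColE1/pUC-type origin and selected with ampicillin via the β-lactamase gene and its bla promoter. The feature table shows no yeast replication origin or centromere, consistent with a plasmid meant to supply a cassette for chromosomal integration rather than to replicate episomally in yeast.

The payload begins with a T3 promoter (also the recorded sequencing primer site) and a short fragment of the pBluescript multiple cloning site, followed directly by the mCherry coding sequence, a rapidly maturing monomeric red fluorescent protein derived from Discosoma. No yeast promoter is annotated upstream of mCherry, which fits its use as a tag that is joined in frame to a target gene and expressed from that gene's native promoter. The S. cerevisiae ADH1 terminator then ends transcription of the fusion. Downstream, the Ashbya gossypii TEF promoter drives TRP1, giving tryptophan prototrophy to select integrants in trp1 strains. The vector is catalogued as Cre/Lox, which suggests Cre-mediated marker removal, but the annotation detects only a single loxP site, just after the marker, so any second site is not confirmed by this table. Two opposed T7 promoters lie between loxP and the origin. The mCherry insert is recorded as cloned between XbaI and XhoI. Typical use is live-cell fluorescence imaging of proteins expressed at endogenous levels.
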