Addgene plasmid #81111: GTT-r
Purpose: Gene Tagging vector TRP/RFP - Plasmid for monomeric Cherry (mCherry) labeling of endogenous proteins with a TRP selection marker, originating from pSIVt (ID:81092)
Depositing lab: Serge Pelet. Publication: New families of single integration vectors and gene tagging plasmids for genetic manipulations in budding yeast. Wosika V, Durandau E, Varidel C, Aymoz D, Schmitt M, Pelet S. Mol Genet Genomics. 2016 Dec;291(6):2231-2240. Epub 2016 Sep 16. 10.1007/s00438-016-1249-1 PubMed 27637489.
Backbone
  Vector backbone: SIVt
  Total vector size (bp): 4166
  Vector type: Yeast Expression, Cre/Lox
  Selectable markers: TRP1
Growth in bacteria
  Bacterial resistance: Ampicillin, 100 μg/mL
  Growth temperature: 37°C
  Growth strain: DH5alpha
  Copy number: High Copy
Gene/Insert
  Gene/Insert name: mCherry (alt name: mCherry)
  Insert size (bp): 750
  Tag / fusion protein: mCherry (C terminal on backbone)
  Cloning method: Restriction Enzyme; 5′ cloning site XbaI (unknown if destroyed); 3′ cloning site XhoI (unknown if destroyed)
  Sequencing primers: 5′ T3
Terms and licenses: Academic/Nonprofit Terms; Industry Terms: Not Available to Industry
How to cite: GTT-r was a gift from Serge Pelet (Addgene plasmid # 81111 ; http://n2t.net/addgene:81111 ; RRID:Addgene_81111)
