>Addgene plasmid #81111 | GTT-r | depositor partial sequence | sequence record 154344 | forward tagging primer
GCGGCCGCTCTAGAACT
