>Addgene plasmid #81111 | GTT-r | depositor partial sequence | sequence record 154345 | reverse tagging primer
CGTTGCTGGCGTTTTTCCAT
