>Addgene plasmid #81111 | GTT-r | depositor partial sequence | sequence record 154346 | TEF promoter A.gossypiii
GTCCCCGCCGGGTCACCCGGCCAGCGACATGGAGGCCCAGAATACCCTCCTTGACAGTCTTGACGTGCGC
AGCTCAGGGGCATGATGTGACTGTCGCCCGTACATTTAGCCCATACATCCCCATGTATAATCATTTGCAT
CCATACATTTTGATGGCCGCACGGCGCGAAGCAAAAATTACGGCTCCTCGCTGCAGACCTGCGAGCAGGG
AAACGCTCCCCTCACAGACGCGTTGAATTGTCCCCACGCCGCGCCCCTGTAGAGAAATATAAAAGGTTAG
GATTTGCCACTGAGGTTCTTCTTTCATATACTTCCTTTTAAAATCTTGCTAGGATACAGTTCTCACATCA
CATCCGAACATAAACAACC
