>Addgene plasmid #81111 | GTT-r | depositor partial sequence | sequence record 154347 | TEF terminator C.glabrata
GAATATTGATAAATTTAAATTTTGGAATGAGGGTTGTCCTTTCCTTTACAATAGAGGCATTTGAGTGAGT
AGGTTTTATCACCTTCTTGCTCTTATTAAATCGCAGTTGTCTTTCCGGTATGTGCTTGACTGAGGAACAA
TATTTTATTCATGATACATTTCCATGCTACGCATATCGTCATCCACATGGAAGGTAATTTTCTTCTGTGG
CCTTTCATATAGTTGTGAATGGTAGAACAATCTTCATATA
