>Addgene plasmid #81111 | GTT-r | addgene partial sequence | sequence record 164598 | AmpSeq-F 5'-ctcatgagcggatacatatttgaa-3'
AAATTAACCCTCACTAAAGGGGCATGCGCGGCCGCTCTAGAACTAAAGGGCGAGGAGGATAACATGGCCA
TCATCAAGGAGTTCATGCGCTTCAAGGTGCACATGGAGGGCTCCGTGAACGGCCACGAGTTCGAGATCGA
GGGCGAGGGCGAGGGCCGCCCCTACGAGGGCACCCAGACCGCCAAGCTGAAGGTGACCAAGGGTGGCCCC
CTGCCCTTCGCCTGGGACATCCTGTCCCCTCAGTTCATGTACGGCTCCAAGGCCTACGTGAAGCACCCCG
CCGACATCCCCGACTACTTGAAGCTGTCCTTCCCCGAGGGCTTCAAGTGGGAGCGCGTGATGAACTTCGA
GGACGGCGGCGTGGTGACCGTGACCCAGGACTCCTCCCTGCAGGACGGCGAGTTCATCTACAAGGTGAAG
CTGCGCGGCACCAACTTCCCCTCCGACGGCCCCGTAATGCAGAAGAAGACCATGGGCTGGGAGGCCTCCT
CCGAGCGGATGTACCCCGAGGACGGCGCCCTGAAGGGCGAGATCAAGCAGAGGCTGAAGCTGAAGGACGG
CGGCCACTACGACGCTGAGGTCAAGACCACCTACAAGGCCAAGAAGCCCGTGCAGCTGCCCGGCGCCTAC
AACGTCAACATCAAGTTGGACATCACCTCCCACAACGAGGACTACACCATCGTGGAACAGTACGAACGCG
CCGAGGGCCGCCACTCCACCGGCGGCATGGACGAGCTGTACAAGGGATCTTAAATGCTAGCATTTTAACT
CGAGGGCGCGCCACTTCTAAATAAGCGAATTTCTTATGATTTATGATTTTTATTATTAAATAAGTTATAA
AAAAAATAAGTGTATACAAATTTTAAAGTGACTCTTAGGTTTTAAAACGAAAATTCTTATTCTTGAGTAA
CTCTTTCCTGTAGGTCAGGTTGCTTTCTCAGGTATAGTATGAGGTCGCTCTTATTGACCACACCTCTACC
GGCAGATCCGCTA
