>Addgene plasmid #81111 | GTT-r | addgene partial sequence | sequence record 164600 | Tef-promoter-F 5'-GGATACAGTTCTCACATCAC-3'
AAACTTTACCGGATCGAGTGGACCTCTCGTCAAGGTATGCGGGCTCCAGTCCACTGAAGCAGCGGAGTGT
GCCCTAGACTCTGATGCCGATCTCTTGGGCATTATCTGCGTCCCGAATAGGAAACGCACCATTGATCCTG
TAATCGCGCGCAAGATTTCTTCGCTCGTAAAGGCCTACAAGAACTCTTCAGGAACGCCGAAGTATTTAGT
CGGTGTTTTTCGTAATCAGCCTAAAGAGGACGTATTGGCACTCGTAAACGACTACGGCATAGATATAGTG
CAGTTACATGGGGACGAGAGCTGGCAGGAATATCAAGAGTTCCTGGGCTTGCCTGTCATTAAACGACTGG
TTTTTCCGAAAGATTGTAATATCCTTTTGTCAGCAGCGTCGCAGAAACCGCACTCATTCATACCGCTCTT
CGACTCGGAAGCAGGCGGTACAGGGGAACTACTGGACTGGAATAGTATAAGTGACTGGGTCGGACGGCAA
GAGAGTCCGGAGTCCTTACATTTTATGCTGGCCGGGGGTTTAACCCCCGAAAACGTGGGAGATGCCCTCC
GATTAAATGGGGTTATCGGTGTCGATGTATCAGGTGGGGTGGAGACGAATGGCGTGAAGGACTCAAATAA
AATCGCTAATTTTGTGAAAAACGCTAAGAAATGAGAATATTGATAAATTTAAATTTTGGAATGAGGGTTG
TCCTTTCCTTTACAATAGAGGCATTTGAGTGAGTAGGTTTTATCACCTTCTTGCTCTTATTAAATCGCAG
TTGTCTTTCCGGTATGTGCTTGACTGAGGAACAATATTTTATTCATGATACATTTCCATGCTACGCATAT
CGTCATCCACATGGAAGG
